>Addgene plasmid #205569 | pcDNA3.1(+)-PM-RasAR | addgene full sequence | sequence record 409406 | Addgene NGS Result
GACGGATCGGGAGATCTCCCGATCCCCTATGGTGCACTCTCAGTACAATCTGCTCTGATGCCGCATAGTT
AAGCCAGTATCTGCTCCCTGCTTGTGTGTTGGAGGTCGCTGAGTAGTGCGCGAGCAAAATTTAAGCTACA
ACAAGGCAAGGCTTGACCGACAATTGCATGAAGAATCTGCTTAGGGTTAGGCGTTTTGCGCTGCTTCGCG
ATGTACGGGCCAGATATACGCGTTGACATTGATTATTGACTAGTTATTAATAGTAATCAATTACGGGGTC
ATTAGTTCATAGCCCATATATGGAGTTCCGCGTTACATAACTTACGGTAAATGGCCCGCCTGGCTGACCG
CCCAACGACCCCCGCCCATTGACGTCAATAATGACGTATGTTCCCATAGTAACGCCAATAGGGACTTTCC
ATTGACGTCAATGGGTGGAGTATTTACGGTAAACTGCCCACTTGGCAGTACATCAAGTGTATCATATGCC
AAGTACGCCCCCTATTGACGTCAATGACGGTAAATGGCCCGCCTGGCATTATGCCCAGTACATGACCTTA
TGGGACTTTCCTACTTGGCAGTACATCTACGTATTAGTCATCGCTATTACCATGGTGATGCGGTTTTGGC
AGTACATCAATGGGCGTGGATAGCGGTTTGACTCACGGGGATTTCCAAGTCTCCACCCCATTGACGTCAA
TGGGAGTTTGTTTTGGCACCAAAATCAACGGGACTTTCCAAAATGTCGTAACAACTCCGCCCCATTGACG
CAAATGGGCGGTAGGCGTGTACGGTGGGAGGTCTATATAAGCAGAGCTCTCTGGCTAACTAGAGAACCCA
CTGCTTACTGGCTTATCGAAATTAATACGACTCACTATAGGGAGACCCAAGCTGGCTAGCGTTTAAACTT
AAGCTTGCCACCATGGGCTGCATCAAGAGCAAGCGCAAGGACAAGGGTGGAAGTGGTGGAACAGGTGGTA
GCGTGAGCAAGGGCGAGGAGCTGTTCACCGGGGTGGTGCCCATCCTGGTCGAGCTGGACGGCGACGTAAA
CGGCCACAAGTTCAGCGTGTCCGGCGAGGGCGAGGGCGATGCCACCTACGGCAAGCTGACCCTGAAGTTC
ATCTGCACCACCGGCAAGCTGCCCGTGCCCTGGCCCACCCTCGTGACCACCCTGAGCTGGGGCGTGCAGT
GCTTCGCCCGCTACCCCGACCACATGAAGCAGCACGACTTCTTCAAGTCCGCCATGCCCGAAGGCTACGT
CCAGGAGCGCACCATCTTCTTCAAGGACGACGGCAACTACAAGACCCGCGCCGAGGTGAAGTTCGAGGGC
GACACCCTGGTGAACCGCATCGAGCTGAAGGGCATCGACTTCAAGGAGGACGGCAACATCCTGGGGCACA
AGCTGGAGTACAACGCCATCCACGGCAACGTCTATATCACCGCCGACAAGCAGAAGAACGGCATCAAGGC
CAACTTCGGCCTCAACTGCAACATCGAGGACGGCAGCGTGCAGCTCGCCGACCACTACCAGCAGAACACC
CCCATCGGCGACGGCCCCGTGCTGCTGCCCGACAACCACTACCTGAGCACCCAGTCCAAGCTGAGCAAAG
ACCCCAACGAGAAGCGCGATCACATGGTCCTGCTGGAGTTCGTGACCGCCGCCGGGATCACTCTCGGCAT
GGACGAGCTGTACAAGCGCATGCATCCTTCTAAGACAAGCAACACTATCCGTGTTTTCTTGCCGAACAAG
CAAAGAACAGTGGTCAATGTGCGAAATGGAATGAGCTTGCATGACTGCCTTATGAAAGCACTCAAGGTGA
GGGGCCTGCAACCAGAGTGCTGTGCAGTGTTCAGACTTCTCCACGAACACAAAGGTAAAAAAGCACGCTT
AGATTGGAATACTGATGCTGCGTCTTTGATTGGAGAAGAACTTCAAGTAGATTTCCTGGGAGGTAGTGGA
GGTACAGGAGGTAGTCAGAATCATTTTGTGGACGAATACGACCCCACTATAGGAGGTACATCTAAAGGTG
AAGAATTATTCACTGGTGTTGTCCCAATTTTGGTTGAATTAGATGGTGATGTTAATGGTCACAAATTTTC
TGTCTCCGGTGAAGGTGAAGGTGATGCTACGTACGGTAAATTGACCTTAAAATTACTCTGTACTACTGGT
AAATTGCCAGTTCCATGGCCAACCTTAGTCACTACTTTAGGTTATGGTGTTCAATGTTTTGCTAGATACC
CAGATCATATGAAACAACATGACTTTTTCAAGTCTGCCATGCCAGAAGGTTATGTTCAAGAAAGAACTAT
TTTTTTCAAAGATGACGGTAACTACAAGACCAGAGCTGAAGTCAAGTTTGAAGGTGATACCTTAGTTAAT
AGAATCGAATTAAAAGGTATTGATTTTAAAGAAGATGGTAACATTTTAGGTCACAAATTGGAATACAACT
ATAACTCTCACAATGTTTACATCACTGCTGACAAACAAAAGAATGGTATCAAAGCTAACTTCAAAATTAG
ACACAACATTGAAGATGGTGGTGTTCAATTAGCTGACCATTATCAACAAAATACTCCAATTGGTGATGGT
CCAGTCTTGTTACCAGACAACCATTACTTATCCTATCAATCTGCCTTATTCAAAGATCCAAACGAAAAGA
GAGACCACATGGTCTTGTTAGAATTTTTGACTGCTGCTGGTATTACCGAGGGTATGAATGAATTGTACAA
ATAATCTAGAGGGCCCGTTTAAACCCGCTGATCAGCCTCGACTGTGCCTTCTAGTTGCCAGCCATCTGTT
GTTTGCCCCTCCCCCGTGCCTTCCTTGACCCTGGAAGGTGCCACTCCCACTGTCCTTTCCTAATAAAATG
AGGAAATTGCATCGCATTGTCTGAGTAGGTGTCATTCTATTCTGGGGGGTGGGGTGGGGCAGGACAGCAA
GGGGGAGGATTGGGAAGACAATAGCAGGCATGCTGGGGATGCGGTGGGCTCTATGGCTTCTGAGGCGGAA
AGAACCAGCTGGGGCTCTAGGGGGTATCCCC
[124 nt withheld, positions 3042-3165]
C
[91 nt withheld, positions 3167-3257]
A
[49 nt withheld, positions 3259-3307]
CCTTTGACGTTGGAGTCCACGTTCTTT
[37 nt withheld, positions 3335-3371]
ACCCTATCTCGGTCTATTCTTTTGATTTATAAGGGATTTTGCCGATTTCGGCCTATTGGTTAAAAAATGA
GCTGATTTAACAAAAATTTAACGCGAATTAATTCTGTGGAATGTGTGTCAGTTAGGGTGTGGAAAGTCCC
CAGGCTCCCCAGCAGGCAGAAGTATGCAAAGCATGCATCTCAATTAGTCAGCAACCAGGTGTGGAAAGTC
CCCAGGCTCCCCAGCAGGCAGAAGTATGCAAAGCATGCATCTCAATTAGTCAGCAACCATAGTCCCGCCC
CTAACTCCGCCCATCCCGCCCCTAACTCCGCCCAGTTCCGCCCATTCTCCGCCCCATGGCTGACTAATTT
TTTTTATTTATGCAGAGGCCGAGGCCGCCTCTGCCTCTGAGCTATTCCAGAAGTAGTGAGGAGGCTTTTT
TGGAGGCCTAGGCTTTTGCAAAAAGCTCCCGGGAGCTTGTATATCCATTTTCGGATCTGATCAAGAGACA
GGATGAGGATCGTTTCGCATGATTGAACAAGATGGATTGCACGCAGGTTCTCCGGCCGCTTGGGTGGAGA
GGCTATTCGGCTATGACTGGGCACAACAGACAATCGGCTGCTCTGATGCCGCCGTGTTCCGGCTGTCAGC
GCAGGGGCGCCCGGTTCTTTTTGTCAAGACCGACCTGTCCGGTGCCCTGAATGAACTGCAGGACGAGGCA
GCGCGGCTATCGTGGCTGGCCACGACGGGCGTTCCTTGCGCAGCTGTGCTCGACGTTGTCACTGAAGCGG
GAAGGGACTGGCTGCTATTGGGCGAAGTGCCGGGGCAGGATCTCCTGTCATCTCACCTTGCTCCTGCCGA
GAAAGTATCCATCATGGCTGATGCAATGCGGCGGCTGCATACGCTTGATCCGGCTACCTGCCCATTCGAC
CACCAAGCGAAACATCGCATCGAGCGAGCACGTACTCGGATGGAAGCCGGTCTTGTCGATCAGGATGATC
TGGACGAAGAGCATCAGGGGCTCGCGCCAGCCGAACTGTTCGCCAGGCTCAAGGCGCGCATGCCCGACGG
CGAGGATCTCGTCGTGACCCATGGCGATGCCTGCTTGCCGAATATCATGGTGGAAAATGGCCGCTTTTCT
GGATTCATCGACTGTGGCCGGCTGGGTGTGGCGGACCGCTATCAGGACATAGCGTTGGCTACCCGTGATA
TTGCTGAAGAGCTTGGCGGCGAATGGGCTGACCGCTTCCTCGTGCTTTACGGTATCGCCGCTCCCGATTC
GCAGCGCATCGCCTTCTATCGCCTTCTTGACGAGTTCTTCTGAGCGGGACTCTGGGGTTCGAAATGACCG
ACCAAGCGACGCCCAACCTGCCATCACGAGATTTCGATTCCACCGCCGCCTTCTATGAAAGGTTGGGCTT
CGGAATCGTTTTCCGGGACGCCGGCTGGATGATCCTCCAGCGCGGGGATCTCATGCTGGAGTTCTTCGCC
CACCCCAACTTGTTTATTGCAGCTTATAATGGTTACAAATAAAGCAATAGCATCACAAATTTCACAAATA
AAGCATTTTTTTCACTGCATTCTAGTTGTGGTTTGTCCAAACTCATCAATGTATCTTATCATGTCTGTAT
ACCGTCGACCTCTAGCTAGAGCTTGGCGTAATCATGGTCATAGCTGTTTCCTGTGTGAAATTGTTATCCG
CTCACAATTCCACACAACATACGAGCCGGAAGCATAAAGTGTAAAGCCTGGGGTGCCTAATGAGTGAGCT
AACTCACATTAATTGCGTTGCGCTCACTGCCCGCTTTCCAGTCGGGAAACCTGTCGTGCCAGCTGCATTA
ATGAATCGGCCAACGCGCGGGGAGAGGCGGTTTGCGTATTGGGCGCTCTTCCGCTTCCTCGCTCACTGAC
TCGCTGCGCTCGGTCGTTCGGCTGCGGCGAGCGGTATCAGCTCACTCAAAGGCGGTAATACGGTTATCCA
CAGAATCAGGGGATAACGCAGGAAAGAACATGTGAGCAAAAGGCCAGCAAAAGGCCAGGAACCGTAAAAA
GGCCGCGTTGCTGGCGTTTTTCCATAGGCTCCGCCCCCCTGACGAGCATCACAAAAATCGACGCTCAAGT
CAGAGGTGGCGAAACCCGACAGGACTATAAAGATACCAGGCGTTTCCCCCTGGAAGCTCCCTCGTGCGCT
CTCCTGTTCCGACCCTGCCGCTTACCGGATACCTGTCCGCCTTTCTCCCTTCGGGAAGCGTGGCGCTTTC
TCATAGCTCACGCTGTAGGTATCTCAGTTCGGTGTAGGTCGTTCGCTCCAAGCTGGGCTGTGTGCACGAA
CCCCCCGTTCAGCCCGACCGCTGCGCCTTATCCGGTAACTATCGTCTTGAGTCCAACCCGGTAAGACACG
ACTTATCGCCACTGGCAGCAGCCACTGGTAACAGGATTAGCAGAGCGAGGTATGTAGGCGGTGCTACAGA
GTTCTTGAAGTGGTGGCCTAACTACGGCTACACTAGAAGAACAGTATTTGGTATCTGCGCTCTGCTGAAG
CCAGTTACCTTCGGAAAAAGAGTTGGTAGCTCTTGATCCGGCAAACAAACCACCGCTGGTAGCGGTGGTT
TTTTTGTTTGCAAGCAGCAGATTACGCGCAGAAAAAAAGGATCTCAAGAAGATCCTTTGATCTTTTCTAC
GGGGTCTGACGCTCAGTGGAACGAAAACTCACGTTAAGGGATTTTGGTCATGAGATTATCAAAAAGGATC
TTCACCTAGATCCTTTTAAATTAAAAATGAAGTTTTAAATCAATCTAAAGTATATATGAGTAAACTTGGT
CTGACAGTTACCAATGCTTAATCAGTGAGGCACCTATCTCAGCGATCTGTCTATTTCGTTCATCCATAGT
TGCCTGACTCCCCGTCGTGTAGATAACTACGATACGGGAGGGCTTACCATCTGGCCCCAGTGCTGCAATG
ATACCGCGAGACCCACGCTCACCGGCTCCAGATTTATCAGCAATAAACCAGCCAGCCGGAAGGGCCGAGC
GCAGAAGTGGTCCTGCAACTTTATCCGCCTCCATCCAGTCTATTAATTGTTGCCGGGAAGCTAGAGTAAG
TAGTTCGCCAGTTAATAGTTTGCGCAACGTTGTTGCCATTGCTACAGGCATCGTGGTGTCACGCTCGTCG
TTTGGTATGGCTTCATTCAGCTCCGGTTCCCAACGATCAAGGCGAGTTACATGATCCCCCATGTTGTGCA
AAAAAGCGGTTAGCTCCTTCGGTCCTCCGATCGTTGTCAGAAGTAAGTTGGCCGCAGTGTTATCACTCAT
GGTTATGGCAGCACTGCATAATTCTCTTACTGTCATGCCATCCGTAAGATGCTTTTCTGTGACTGGTGAG
TACTCAACCAAGTCATTCTGAGAATAGTGTATGCGGCGACCGAGTTGCTCTTGCCCGGCGTCAATACGGG
ATAATACCGCGCCACATAGCAGAACTTTAAAAGTGCTCATCATTGGAAAACGTTCTTCGGGGCGAAAACT
CTCAAGGATCTTACCGCTGTTGAGATCCAGTTCGATGTAACCCACTCGTGCACCCAACTGATCTTCAGCA
TCTTTTACTTTCACCAGCGTTTCTGGGTGAGCAAAAACAGGAAGGCAAAATGCCGCAAAAAAGGGAATAA
GGGCGACACGGAAATGTTGAATACTCATACTCTTCCTTTTTCAATATTATTGAAGCATTTATCAGGGTTA
TTGTCTCATGAGCGGATACATATTTGAATGTATTTAGAAAAATAAACAAATAGGGGTTCCGCGCACATTT
CCCCGAAAAGTGCCACCTGACGTC
Features (pLannotate 1.2.2; 23 found; start..end, strand, type, name):
     28..80      -  misc_feature   bom (fragment): basis of mobility region from pBR322
    235..614     +  enhancer       CMV enhancer: human cytomegalovirus immediate early enhancer
    615..818     +  promoter       CMV promoter: human cytomegalovirus (CMV) immediate early promoter
    814..847     +  LTR            5' LTR (truncated) (fragment): truncated 5' long terminal repeat (LTR) from HIV-1
    863..881     +  promoter       T7 promoter: promoter for bacteriophage T7 RNA polymerase
    983..1696    +  CDS            mCerulean3: mCerulean3 is a basic (constitutively fluorescent) cyan fluorescent protein published in 2011, derived from Aequorea victoria. It is reported to be a somewhat slowly-maturing monomer with very low acid sensitivity.
   1706..1948    +  CDS            RAF1 (fragment): RAF1_HUMAN - Also known as RAF. Experimental evidence at protein level: Swiss-Prot protein existence level 1. Serine/threonine-protein kinase that acts as a regulatory link between the membrane-associated Ras GTPases and the MAPK/ERK cascade, and this critical regulatory link functions as a switch determining cell fate decisions including proliferation, differentiation, apoptosis, survival and oncogenic transformation. RAF1 activation initiates a mitogen-activated protein kinase (MAPK) cascade that comprises a sequential phosphorylation of the dual-specific MAPK kinases (MAP2K1/MEK1 and MAP2K2
   1976..2012    +  CDS            H-Ras (fragment): human small GTPase proto-oncoprotein
   2021..2731    +  CDS            YPet: yellow fluorescent protein optimized for FRET with CyPet (Nguyen and Daugherty, 2005)
   2772..2996    +  polyA_signal   bGH poly(A) signal: bovine growth hormone polyadenylation signal
   3000..3021    +  promoter       SV40 promoter (fragment): SV40 enhancer and early promoter
   3042..3470    +  rep_origin     f1 ori (sequence partly withheld): f1 bacteriophage origin of replication; arrow indicates direction of (+) strand synthesis
   3484..3813    +  promoter       SV40 promoter: SV40 enhancer and early promoter
   3880..4671    +  CDS            neo: KKA2_KLEPN - Also known as kan, nptII. Experimental evidence at protein level: Swiss-Prot protein existence level 1. Resistance to kanamycin, neomycin, paromomycin, ribostamycin, butirosin and gentamicin B. From Klebsiella pneumoniae.
   4695..4853    +  CDS            ble (fragment): BLE_KLEPN - Experimental evidence at protein level: Swiss-Prot protein existence level 1. Binding protein with a strong affinity to the bleomycin family of antibiotics. Binds to CL990; an antimitotic-antibiotic compound. From Klebsiella pneumoniae.
   4848..4969    +  polyA_signal   SV40 poly(A) signal: SV40 polyadenylation signal
   5042..5058    -  protein_bind   lac operator: The lac repressor binds to the lac operator to inhibit transcription in E. coli. This inhibition can be relieved by adding lactose or isopropyl-β-D-thiogalactopyranoside (IPTG). lac repressor encoded by lacI
   5066..5096    -  promoter       lac promoter: promoter for the E. coli lac operon
   5111..5132    -  protein_bind   CAP binding site: CAP binding activates transcription in the presence of cAMP. E. coli catabolite activator protein
   5145..5237    -  CDS            lacI (fragment): lac repressor; lacI; The lac repressor binds to the lac operator to inhibit transcription in E. coli. This inhibition can be relieved by adding lactose or isopropyl-β-D-thiogalactopyranoside (IPTG).
   5420..6008    -  rep_origin     ori: high-copy-number ColE1/pMB1/pBR322/pUC origin of replication
   6179..7039    -  CDS            AmpR: β-lactamase; bla; confers resistance to ampicillin, carbenicillin, and related antibiotics
   7040..7144    -  promoter       AmpR promoter: bla
