[The description below was written by a language model from this plasmid's Addgene catalogue record and pLannotate feature annotations shown in this document.]
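Description:
pcDNA3.1(+)-PM-RasAR is a mammalian expression plasmid built on the Invitrogen pcDNA3.1(+) backbone, about 7.2 kb in total, that encodes a plasma membrane-targeted version of the Ras activity reporter RasAR. It is propagated in E. coli as a high-copy plasmid through a ColE1/pUC-type origin with ampicillin selection (AmpR under its own bla promoter). It also carries an f1 phage origin. For selection in mammalian cells, an SV40 early promoter drives a neomycin resistance gene followed by an SV40 polyadenylation signal, allowing G418 selection of stable transfectants. A few short annotated fragments (bom, lac promoter/operator, lacI, ble, a truncated HIV-1 LTR match) appear to be backbone remnants or partial matches from the automated annotation rather than functional payload.

The 1.8 kb insert sits between HindIII and XbaI sites, downstream of the CMV enhancer/promoter and a T7 promoter, and is terminated by the bGH poly(A) signal. It encodes a single-chain fusion with an N-terminal targeting sequence from Lyn kinase, the cyan donor mCerulean3, the Ras-binding domain of human RAF1 (residues 51–131), a short "pseudoligand" that the annotation matches to an H-Ras fragment, and the yellow acceptor YPet. The cyan/yellow pairing is a standard FRET arrangement. The design suggests that binding of active Ras to the RBD competes with the intramolecular pseudoligand interaction and alters FRET, although the record does not spell out the mechanism. The Lyn motif anchors the sensor at the plasma membrane, so the construct is used to measure Ras activity at that site by fluorescence imaging in living cells.
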