Addgene plasmid #205569: pcDNA3.1(+)-PM-RasAR
Purpose: Plasma membrane-targeted RasAR.
Depositing lab: Jin Zhang. Depositing organization: University of California, San Diego (UCSD). Publication: Fluorescent Biosensor for Measuring Ras Activity in Living Cells. Weeks R, Zhou X, Yuan TL, Zhang J. J Am Chem Soc. 2022 Sep 28;144(38):17432-17440. doi: 10.1021/jacs.2c05203. Epub 2022 Sep 19. PubMed 36122391.
Backbone
  Vector backbone: pcDNA3.1(+)
  Backbone manufacturer: Invitrogen
  Backbone size w/o insert (bp): 5363
  Total vector size (bp): 7172
  Vector type: Mammalian Expression
  Selectable markers: Neomycin (select with G418)
Growth in bacteria
  Bacterial resistance: Ampicillin, 100 μg/mL
  Growth temperature: 37°C
  Growth strain: DH5alpha
  Copy number: High Copy
Gene/Insert
  Gene/Insert name: PM-RasAR (alt name: Lyn-Cerulean3-RBD(Raf1 51-131)-pseudoligand-YPet)
  Species: H. sapiens (human), Synthetic
  Insert size (bp): 1809
  Entrez Gene: RAF1 (a.k.a. CMD1NN, CRAF, NS5, Raf-1, c-Raf)
  Promoter: CMV
  Tag / fusion protein: N-terminal targeting sequence from Lyn kinase (N terminal on insert)
  Cloning method: Restriction Enzyme; 5′ cloning site HindIII (not destroyed); 3′ cloning site XbaI (not destroyed)
  Sequencing primers: 5′ CMV forward; 3′ BGH reverse
Terms and licenses: Academic/Nonprofit Terms; Industry Terms: Not Available to Industry
How to cite: pcDNA3.1(+)-PM-RasAR was a gift from Jin Zhang (Addgene plasmid # 205569 ; http://n2t.net/addgene:205569 ; RRID:Addgene_205569)
